Addgene plasmid #103752: LSB-hsa-miR-92a-3p
Purpose: Used to sense miRNA activity using fluorescence based tools. hsa-miR-92a-3p target in 3' UTR of of mKate. miRNA activity can be measured by the repression of mKate2 relative to EBFP2 fluorescent proteins . Plasmid is inherently unstable; please see Depositor Comments
Depositing lab: Ron Weiss. Depositing organization: Massachusetts Institute of Technology. Publication: A mixed antagonistic/synergistic miRNA repression model enables accurate predictions of multi-input miRNA sensor activity. Gam JJ, Babb J, Weiss R. Nat Commun. 2018 Jun 22;9(1):2430. doi: 10.1038/s41467-018-04575-0. PubMed 29934631.
Backbone
  Vector backbone: Low Sensor Backbone (LSB)
  Vector type: Mammalian Expression, Synthetic Biology
Growth in bacteria
  Bacterial resistance: Ampicillin and Kanamycin, 100 & 50 μg/mL
  Growth temperature: 30°C
  Growth strain: NEB Stable
  Copy number: High Copy
Gene/Insert
  Gene/Insert name: hsa-miR-92a-3p target
  Species: H. sapiens (human)
  Promoter: EF-1a
  Cloning method: Gibson Cloning
Terms and licenses: Academic/Nonprofit Terms; Industry Terms: Not Available to Industry
Depositor comments: Please note that this plasmid is inherently unstable due to a repeating poly A element. We recommend performing a diagnostic digest on multiple colonies upon receipt. The depositors would like to note the presence of several discrepancies between the depositor sequence and physical plasmid sequence. In particular, the sequences upstream and downstream of the puromycin coding region have 10 bp insertions which do not affect the ability to perform puromycin selection. The sequences for those regions within the physical plasmids are as follows: Upstream of Puro: GAATTCGACCGCCTGTCTCAAGGTGCCACC; Downstream of Puro: GCTTTGAGACTACGCGTGAATTCACTCCTC. Please contact if you are interested in this plasmid prior to placing an order.
How to cite: LSB-hsa-miR-92a-3p was a gift from Ron Weiss (Addgene plasmid # 103752 ; http://n2t.net/addgene:103752 ; RRID:Addgene_103752)
