[The description below was written by a language model from this plasmid's Addgene catalogue record and pLannotate feature annotations shown in this document.]
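Description:
LSB-hsa-miR-92a-3p is a mammalian expression and synthetic-biology plasmid of about 11 kb, built on the Low Sensor Backbone (LSB) to report the activity of the human microRNA miR-92a-3p by fluorescence. It is propagated in E. coli from a high-copy ColE1/pUC-type origin and carries both an ampicillin (β-lactamase) and a kanamycin (aminoglycoside phosphotransferase) resistance gene, with dual selection listed in the record. Remnants of a lac promoter/operator region are also annotated in the backbone.

The payload consists of two parallel transcription units, each driven by the human EF-1α core promoter with its intron A and terminated by a rabbit β-globin polyadenylation region. One unit expresses the red fluorescent protein mKate2, with the hsa-miR-92a-3p target sequence placed in its 3' UTR according to the catalogue entry. The target site itself is not annotated in the feature table. The other unit expresses the blue protein EBFP2 and serves as an internal reference without that target. When miR-92a-3p is active in a transfected cell, the mKate2 transcript is repressed while EBFP2 is unaffected, so the ratio of red to blue fluorescence gives a normalised readout of miRNA activity. Gateway attB4, attB1 and attB2 scars flank the promoters and coding sequences, reflecting modular assembly of the units, while the insert is recorded as cloned by Gibson assembly.

A puromycin N-acetyltransferase gene with its own β-globin poly(A) signal allows selection in mammalian cells, although no promoter for it is annotated. The depositor warns that the repeated poly(A) elements make the plasmid inherently unstable. The depositor also notes small insertions flanking the puromycin gene in the physical plasmid, relative to the deposited sequence, that do not impair selection.
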