Features (pLannotate 1.2.2; 28 found; start..end, strand, type, name):
     87..675     -  rep_origin     ori: high-copy-number ColE1/pMB1/pBR322/pUC origin of replication
    846..1706    -  CDS            AmpR: β-lactamase; bla; confers resistance to ampicillin, carbenicillin, and related antibiotics
   1707..1778    -  promoter       AmpR promoter: bla
   1857..2456    +  CDS            PuroR: puromycin N-acetyltransferase; pac from Streptomyces alboniger; confers resistance to puromycin
   2461..2541    +  CDS            HBB (fragment): HBB_PONPY - Experimental evidence at transcript level: Swiss-Prot protein existence level 2. Involved in oxygen transport from the lung to the various peripheral tissues. From Pongo pygmaeus (Bornean orangutan).
   2612..2667    +  polyA_signal   β-globin poly(A) signal: rabbit β-globin polyadenylation signal (Gil and Proudfoot, 1987)
   3646..3666    +  protein_bind   attB4: mutant version of attB; core recombination site for the Gateway® BP reaction BP Clonase™
   3734..3945    +  promoter       EF-1α core promoter: core promoter for human elongation factor EF-1α
   3946..4884    +  intron         EF-1α intron A: intron upstream of the start codon of human EF-1α
   4911..4931    +  protein_bind   attB1: mutant version of attB; core recombination site for the Gateway® BP reaction BP Clonase™
   4951..5646    +  CDS            mKate2: mKate2 is a basic (constitutively fluorescent) red fluorescent protein published in 2009, derived from Entacmaea quadricolor. It is reported to be a rapidly-maturing monomer with moderate acid sensitivity.
   5666..5690    -  protein_bind   attB2: mutant version of attB; recombination site for the Gateway® BP reaction BP Clonase™
   5834..5908    +  CDS            HBB (fragment): HBB_PONPY - Experimental evidence at transcript level: Swiss-Prot protein existence level 2. Involved in oxygen transport from the lung to the various peripheral tissues. From Pongo pygmaeus (Bornean orangutan).
   5979..6034    +  polyA_signal   β-globin poly(A) signal: rabbit β-globin polyadenylation signal (Gil and Proudfoot, 1987)
   6418..6443    +  misc_feature   SA: splice acceptor site
   7115..7135    +  protein_bind   attB4: mutant version of attB; core recombination site for the Gateway® BP reaction BP Clonase™
   7203..7414    +  promoter       EF-1α core promoter: core promoter for human elongation factor EF-1α
   7415..8353    +  intron         EF-1α intron A: intron upstream of the start codon of human EF-1α
   8380..8400    +  protein_bind   attB1: mutant version of attB; core recombination site for the Gateway® BP reaction BP Clonase™
   8411..9127    +  CDS            EBFP2: EBFP2 is a basic (constitutively fluorescent) blue fluorescent protein published in 2007, derived from Aequorea victoria. It is reported to be a rapidly-maturing monomer with moderate acid sensitivity.
   9135..9159    -  protein_bind   attB2: mutant version of attB; recombination site for the Gateway® BP reaction BP Clonase™
   9163..9243    +  CDS            HBB (fragment): HBB_PONPY - Experimental evidence at transcript level: Swiss-Prot protein existence level 2. Involved in oxygen transport from the lung to the various peripheral tissues. From Pongo pygmaeus (Bornean orangutan).
   9314..9369    +  polyA_signal   β-globin poly(A) signal: rabbit β-globin polyadenylation signal (Gil and Proudfoot, 1987)
   9752..9774    -  protein_bind   lac operator (fragment): The lac repressor binds to the lac operator to inhibit transcription in E. coli. This inhibition can be relieved by adding lactose or isopropyl-β-D-thiogalactopyranoside (IPTG). lac repressor encoded by lacI
   9778..9808    -  promoter       lac promoter: promoter for the E. coli lac operon
   9823..9844    -  protein_bind   CAP binding site: CAP binding activates transcription in the presence of cAMP. E. coli catabolite activator protein
   9857..9896    -  CDS            lacI (fragment): lac repressor; lacI; The lac repressor binds to the lac operator to inhibit transcription in E. coli. This inhibition can be relieved by adding lactose or isopropyl-β-D-thiogalactopyranoside (IPTG).
  10069..10878   +  CDS            KanR: aminoglycoside phosphotransferase; aph(3')-Ia; confers resistance to kanamycin in bacteria or G418 (Geneticin®) in eukaryotes
>Addgene plasmid #103752 | LSB-hsa-miR-92a-3p | depositor full sequence | sequence record 196552 | Full Sequence
AATTGAGGGGATAACGCAGGAAAGAACATGTGAGCAAAAGGCCAGCAAAAGGCCAGGAACCGTAAAAAGG
CCGCGTTGCTGGCGTTTTTCCATAGGCTCCGCCCCCCTGACGAGCATCACAAAAATCGACGCTCAAGTCA
GAGGTGGCGAAACCCGACAGGACTATAAAGATACCAGGCGTTTCCCCCTGGAAGCTCCCTCGTGCGCTCT
CCTGTTCCGACCCTGCCGCTTACCGGATACCTGTCCGCCTTTCTCCCTTCGGGAAGCGTGGCGCTTTCTC
ATAGCTCACGCTGTAGGTATCTCAGTTCGGTGTAGGTCGTTCGCTCCAAGCTGGGCTGTGTGCACGAACC
CCCCGTTCAGCCCGACCGCTGCGCCTTATCCGGTAACTATCGTCTTGAGTCCAACCCGGTAAGACACGAC
TTATCGCCACTGGCAGCAGCCACTGGTAACAGGATTAGCAGAGCGAGGTATGTAGGCGGTGCTACAGAGT
TCTTGAAGTGGTGGCCTAACTACGGCTACACTAGAAGAACAGTATTTGGTATCTGCGCTCTGCTGAAGCC
AGTTACCTTCGGAAAAAGAGTTGGTAGCTCTTGATCCGGCAAACAAACCACCGCTGGTAGCGGTGGTTTT
TTTGTTTGCAAGCAGCAGATTACGCGCAGAAAAAAAGGATCTCAAGAAGATCCTTTGATCTTTTCTACGG
GGTCTGACGCTCAGTGGAACGAAAACTCACGTTAAGGGATTTTGGTCATGAGATTATCAAAAAGGATCTT
CACCTAGATCCTTTTAAATTAAAAATGAAGTTTTAAATCAATCTAAAGTATATATGAGTAAACTTGGTCT
GACAGTTACCAATGCTTAATCAGTGAGGCACCTATCTCAGCGATCTGTCTATTTCGTTCATCCATAGTTG
CCTGACTCCCCGTCGTGTAGATAACTACGATACGGGAGGGCTTACCATCTGGCCCCAGTGCTGCAATGAT
ACCGCGAGAACCACGCTCACCGGCTCCAGATTTATCAGCAATAAACCAGCCAGCCGGAAGGGCCGAGCGC
AGAAGTGGTCCTGCAACTTTATCCGCCTCCATCCAGTCTATTAATTGTTGCCGGGAAGCTAGAGTAAGTA
GTTCGCCAGTTAATAGTTTGCGCAACGTTGTTGCCATTGCTACAGGCATCGTGGTGTCACGCTCGTCGTT
TGGTATGGCTTCATTCAGCTCCGGTTCCCAACGATCAAGGCGAGTTACATGATCCCCCATGTTGTGCAAA
AAAGCGGTTAGCTCCTTCGGTCCTCCGATCGTTGTCAGAAGTAAGTTGGCCGCAGTGTTATCACTCATGG
TTATGGCAGCACTGCATAATTCTCTTACTGTCATGCCATCCGTAAGATGCTTTTCTGTGACTGGTGAGTA
CTCAACCAAGTCATTCTGAGAATAGTGTATGCGGCGACCGAGTTGCTCTTGCCCGGCGTCAATACGGGAT
AATACCGCGCCACATAGCAGAACTTTAAAAGTGCTCATCATTGGAAAACGTTCTTCGGGGCGAAAACTCT
CAAGGATCTTACCGCTGTTGAGATCCAGTTCGATGTAACCCACTCGTGCACCCAACTGATCTTCAGCATC
TTTTACTTTCACCAGCGTTTCTGGGTGAGCAAAAACAGGAAGGCAAAATGCCGCAAAAAAGGGAATAAGG
GCGACACGGAAATGTTGAATACTCATACTCTTCCTTTTTCAATATTATTGAAGCATTTATCAGGGTTATT
GTCTCATGAGCGGATACATATTTGAATGTAGCTCCGAATTTCTCGAGGGCTTGTCGACGACGGCGGTCTC
CGTCGTCAGGATCATGAATTCGACCCGCCTGCCACCATGACCGAGTACAAGCCCACGGTGCGCCTCGCCA
CCCGCGACGACGTCCCCCGGGCCGTACGCACCCTCGCCGCCGCGTTCGCCGACTACCCCGCCACGCGCCA
CACCGTCGACCCGGACCGCCACATCGAGCGGGTCACCGAGCTGCAAGAACTCTTCCTCACGCGCGTCGGG
CTCGACATCGGCAAGGTGTGGGTCGCGGACGACGGCGCCGCGGTGGCGGTCTGGACCACGCCGGAGAGCG
TCGAAGCGGGGGCGGTGTTCGCCGAGATCGGCCCGCGCATGGCCGAGTTGAGCGGTTCCCGGCTGGCCGC
GCAGCAACAGATGGAAGGCCTCCTGGCGCCGCACCGGCCCAAGGAGCCCGCGTGGTTCCTGGCCACCGTC
GGCGTCTCGCCCGACCACCAGGGCAAGGGTCTGGGCAGCGCCGTCGTGCTCCCCGGAGTGGAGGCGGCCG
AGCGCGCCGGGGTGCCCGCCTTCCTGGAGACATCCGCGCCCCGCAACCTCCCCTTCTACGAGCGGCTCGG
CTTCACCGTCACCGCCGACGTCGAGGTGCCCGAAGGACCGCGCACCTGGTGCATGACCCGCAAGCCCGGT
GCCTGATACGCGTGAATTCACTCCTCAGGTGCAGGCTGCCTATCAGAAGGTGGTGGCTGGTGTGGCCAAT
GCCCTGGCTCACAAATACCACTGAGATCTTTTTCCCTCTGCCAAAAATTATGGGGACATCATGAAGCCCC
TTGAGCATCTGACTTCTGGCTAATAAAGGAAATTTATTTTCATTGCAATAGTGTGTTGGAATTTTTTGTG
TCTCTCACTCGGAAGGACATATGGGAGGGCAAATCATTTAAAACATCAGAATGAGTATTTGGTTTAGAGT
TTGGCAACATATGCCCATATGCTGGCTGCCATGAACAAAGGTTGGCTATAAAGAGGTCATCAGTATATGA
AACAGCCCCCTGCTGTCCATTCCTTATTCCATAGAAAAGCCTTGACTTGAGGTTAGATTTTTTTTATATT
TTGTTTTGTGTTATTTTTTTCTTTAACATCCCTAAAATTTTCCTTACATGTTTTACTAGCCAGATTTTTC
CTCCTCTCCTGACTACTCCCAGTCATAGCTGTCCCTCTTCTCTTATGGAGATCCCTCGACCTGCAGCCCA
AGCTTGAATTCTCTAGAATTACCCTGTTATCCCTATGCTTGGTTTACCGAGCTCTTATTGGTTTTCAAAC
TTCATTGACTGTGCCCAACGCGCCTGGGAGCTCACGGGGACAGCCCCCCCCCAAAGCCCCCAGGGATGTA
ATTACGTCCCTCCCCCGCTAGGGGGCAGCAGCGAGCCGCCCGGGGCTCCGCTCCGGTCCGGCGCTCCCCC
CGCATCCCCGAGCCGGCAGCGTGCGGGGACAGCCCGGGCACGGGGAAGGTGGCACGGGATCGCTTTCCTC
TGAACGCTTCTCGCTGCTCTTTGAGCCTGCAGACACCTGGGGGGATACGGGGAAAAAGCTAGGCTGAAAG
ACCGGTTCTTAGAATGACACGCGCCTGGGAGCTCACGGGGACAGCCCCCCCCCAAAGCCCCCAGGGATGT
AATTACGTCCCTCCCCCGCTAGGGGGCAGCAGCGAGCCGCCCGGGGCTCCGCTCCGGTCCGGCGCTCCCC
CCGCATCCCCGAGCCGGCAGCGTGCGGGGACAGCCCGGGCACGGGGAAGGTGGCACGGGATCGCTTTCCT
CTGAACGCTTCTCGCTGCTCTTTGAGCCTGCAGACACCTGGGGGGATACGGGGAAAAAGCTAACTTCTGA
GACGACAACTTTGTATAGAAAAGTTGGCTCCGAATTCGCCCTTGACAGCAGAGATCCAGTTTGGTTAATT
AATTGGCTCCGGTGCCCGTCAGTGGGCAGAGCGCACATCGCCCACAGTCCCCGAGAAGTTGTGGGGAGGG
GTCGGCAATTGAACCGGTGCCTAGAGAAGGTGGCGCGGGGTAAACTGGGAAAGTGATGTCGTGTACTGGC
TCCGCCTTTTTCCCGAGGGTGGGGGAGAACCGTATATAAGTGCAGTAGTCGCCGTGAACGTTCTTTTTCG
CAACGGGTTTGCCGCCAGAACACAGGTAAGTGCCGTGTGTGGTTCCCGCGGGCCTGGCCTCTTTACGGGT
TATGGCCCTTGCGTGCCTTGAATTACTTCCACCTGGCTGCAGTACGTGATTCTTGATCCCGAGCTTCGGG
TTGGAAGTGGGTGGGAGAGTTCGAGGCCTTGCGCTTAAGGAGCCCCTTCGCCTCGTGCTTGAGTTGAGGC
CTGGCCTGGGCGCTGGGGCCGCCGCGTGCGAATCTGGTGGCACCTTCGCGCCTGTCTCGCTGCTTTCGAT
AAGTCTCTAGCCATTTAAAATTTTTGATGACCTGCTGCGACGCTTTTTTTCTGGCAAGATAGTCTTGTAA
ATGCGGGCCAAGATCTGCACACTGGTATTTCGGTTTTTGGGGCCGCGGGCGGCGACGGGGCCCGTGCGTC
CCAGCGCACATGTTCGGCGAGGCGGGGCCTGCGAGCGCGGCCACCGAGAATCGGACGGGGGTAGTCTCAA
GCTGGCCGGCCTGCTCTGGTGCCTGGCCTCGCGCCGCCGTGTATCGCCCCGCCCTGGGCGGCAAGGCTGG
CCCGGTCGGCACCAGTTGCGTGAGCGGAAAGATGGCCGCTTCCCGGCCCTGCTGCAGGGAGCTCAAAATG
GAGGACGCGGCGCTCGGGAGAGCGGGCGGGTGAGTCACCCACACAAAGGAAAAGGGCCTTTCCGTCCTCA
GCCGTCGCTTCATGTGACTCCACGGAGTACCGGGCGCCGTCCAGGCACCTCGATTAGTTCTCGAGCTTTT
GGAGTACGTCGTCTTTAGGTTGGGGGGAGGGGTTTTATGCGATGGAGTTTCCCCACACTGAGTGGGTGGA
GACTGAAGTTAGGCCAGCTTGGCACTTGATGTAATTCTCCTTGGAATTTGCCCTTTTTGAGTTTGGATCT
TGGTTCATTCTCAAGCCTCAGACAGTGGTTCAAAGTTTTTTTCTTCCATTTCAGGTGTCGTGAGAAGGGC
GAATTCGACCCAAGTTTGTACAAAAAAGCAGGCTGGATCCAGGTGCCACCATGGTGAGCGAGCTGATTAA
GGAGAACATGCACATGAAGCTGTACATGGAGGGCACCGTGAACAACCACCACTTCAAGTGCACATCCGAG
GGCGAAGGCAAGCCCTACGAGGGCACCCAGACCATGAGAATCAAGGCGGTCGAGGGCGGCCCTCTCCCCT
TCGCCTTCGACATCCTGGCTACCAGCTTCATGTACGGCAGCAAAACCTTCATCAACCACACCCAGGGCAT
CCCCGACTTCTTTAAGCAGTCCTTCCCCGAGGGCTTCACATGGGAGAGAGTCACCACATACGAAGATGGG
GGCGTGCTGACCGCTACCCAGGACACCAGCCTCCAGGACGGCTGCCTCATCTACAACGTCAAGATCAGAG
GGGTGAACTTCCCATCCAACGGCCCTGTGATGCAGAAGAAAACACTCGGCTGGGAGGCCTCCACCGAGAC
ACTGTACCCCGCTGACGGCGGCCTGGAAGGCAGAGCCGACATGGCCCTGAAGCTCGTGGGCGGGGGCCAC
CTGATCTGCAACCTTAAGACCACATACAGATCCAAGAAACCCGCTAAGAACCTCAAGATGCCCGGCGTCT
ACTATGTGGACAGGAGACTGGAAAGAATCAAGGAGGCCGACAAAGAGACATACGTCGAGCAGCACGAGGT
GGCTGTGGCCAGATACTGCGACCTCCCTAGCAAACTGGGGCACAAACTTAATTGAGAATTCTACCACCCA
GCTTTCTTGTACAAAGTGGTACGTCTCAAGACCAGAGGTCTCTGCTTGGCGTCCCACAGGCCGGGACAAG
TGCAATAACAGGCCGGGACAAGTGCAATAACAGGCCGGGACAAGTGCAATAACAGGCCGGGACAAGTGCA
ATACAACCAGAAGAGACCTGTGCTTCACTCCTCAGGTGCAGGCTGCCTATCAGAAGGTGGTGGCTGGTGT
GGCCAATGCCCTGGCTCACAAATACCACTGAGATCTTTTTCCCTCTGCCAAAAATTATGGGGACATCATG
AAGCCCCTTGAGCATCTGACTTCTGGCTAATAAAGGAAATTTATTTTCATTGCAATAGTGTGTTGGAATT
TTTTGTGTCTCTCACTCGGAAGGACATATGGGAGGGCAAATCATTTAAAACATCAGAATGAGTATTTGGT
TTAGAGTTTGGCAACATATGCCCATATGCTGGCTGCCATGAACAAAGGTTGGCTATAAAGAGGTCATCAG
TATATGAAACAGCCCCCTGCTGTCCATTCCTTATTCCATAGAAAAGCCTTGACTTGAGGTTAGATTTTTT
TTATATTTTGTTTTGTGTTATTTTTTTCTTTAACATCCCTAAAATTTTCCTTACATGTTTTACTAGCCAG
ATTTTTCCTCCTCTCCTGACTACTCCCAGTCATAGCTGTCCCTCTTCTCTTATGGAGATCCCGAGCGGTG
CGTTTTTATGCTTGTAGTATTGTATAATGTTTTTAAGATCCAAGCTTCTGACCTCTTCTCTTCCTCCCAC
AGGGCCTCGAGACAATTGCATCGATGGTACCAGTGAAAGTCTGCAATGAATTCGAGTTGGCGCGCCTGTC
ATTCTAAATCTCTCTTTCAGCCTAAAGCTTTTTCCCCGTATCCCCCCAGGTGTCTGCAGGCTCAAAGAGC
AGCGAGAAGCGTTCAGAGGAAAGCGATCCCGTGCCACCTTCCCCGTGCCCGGGCTGTCCCCGCACGCTGC
CGGCTCGGGGATGCGGGGGGAGCGCCGGACCGGAGCGGAGCCCCGGGCGGCTCGCTGCTGCCCCCTAGCG
GGGGAGGGACGTAATTACATCCCTGGGGGCTTTGGGAGGGGGCTGTCCCCGTGAGCTCCCAGGCGCGCCT
GTCATTCTAAATCTCTCTTTCAGCCTAAAGCTTTTTCCCCGTATCCCCCCAGGTGTCTGCAGGCTCAAAG
AGCAGCGAGAAGCGTTCAGAGGAAAGCGATCCCGTGCCACCTTCCCCGTGCCCGGGCTGTCCCCGCACGC
TGCCGGCTCGGGGATGCGGGGGGAGCGCCGGACCGGAGCGGAGCCCCGGGCGGCTCGCTGCTGCCCCCTA
GCGGGGGAGGGACGTAATTACATCCCTGGGGGCTTTGGGGGGGGGCTGTCCCCGTGAGCTCCCAGGCGCG
CCAACTCGGTACCGTATCGATGTCGACGTTAACGCTAGTGATATCAACTTTGTATAGAAAAGTTGGCTCC
GAATTCGCCCTTGACAGCAGAGATCCAGTTTGGTTAATTAATTGGCTCCGGTGCCCGTCAGTGGGCAGAG
CGCACATCGCCCACAGTCCCCGAGAAGTTGTGGGGAGGGGTCGGCAATTGAACCGGTGCCTAGAGAAGGT
GGCGCGGGGTAAACTGGGAAAGTGATGTCGTGTACTGGCTCCGCCTTTTTCCCGAGGGTGGGGGAGAACC
GTATATAAGTGCAGTAGTCGCCGTGAACGTTCTTTTTCGCAACGGGTTTGCCGCCAGAACACAGGTAAGT
GCCGTGTGTGGTTCCCGCGGGCCTGGCCTCTTTACGGGTTATGGCCCTTGCGTGCCTTGAATTACTTCCA
CCTGGCTGCAGTACGTGATTCTTGATCCCGAGCTTCGGGTTGGAAGTGGGTGGGAGAGTTCGAGGCCTTG
CGCTTAAGGAGCCCCTTCGCCTCGTGCTTGAGTTGAGGCCTGGCCTGGGCGCTGGGGCCGCCGCGTGCGA
ATCTGGTGGCACCTTCGCGCCTGTCTCGCTGCTTTCGATAAGTCTCTAGCCATTTAAAATTTTTGATGAC
CTGCTGCGACGCTTTTTTTCTGGCAAGATAGTCTTGTAAATGCGGGCCAAGATCTGCACACTGGTATTTC
GGTTTTTGGGGCCGCGGGCGGCGACGGGGCCCGTGCGTCCCAGCGCACATGTTCGGCGAGGCGGGGCCTG
CGAGCGCGGCCACCGAGAATCGGACGGGGGTAGTCTCAAGCTGGCCGGCCTGCTCTGGTGCCTGGCCTCG
CGCCGCCGTGTATCGCCCCGCCCTGGGCGGCAAGGCTGGCCCGGTCGGCACCAGTTGCGTGAGCGGAAAG
ATGGCCGCTTCCCGGCCCTGCTGCAGGGAGCTCAAAATGGAGGACGCGGCGCTCGGGAGAGCGGGCGGGT
GAGTCACCCACACAAAGGAAAAGGGCCTTTCCGTCCTCAGCCGTCGCTTCATGTGACTCCACGGAGTACC
GGGCGCCGTCCAGGCACCTCGATTAGTTCTCGAGCTTTTGGAGTACGTCGTCTTTAGGTTGGGGGGAGGG
GTTTTATGCGATGGAGTTTCCCCACACTGAGTGGGTGGAGACTGAAGTTAGGCCAGCTTGGCACTTGATG
TAATTCTCCTTGGAATTTGCCCTTTTTGAGTTTGGATCTTGGTTCATTCTCAAGCCTCAGACAGTGGTTC
AAAGTTTTTTTCTTCCATTTCAGGTGTCGTGAGAAGGGCGAATTCGACCCAAGTTTGTACAAAAAAGCAG
GCTCGCCACCATGGTGAGCAAGGGCGAGGAGCTGTTCACCGGGGTGGTGCCCATCCTGGTCGAGCTGGAC
GGCGACGTAAACGGCCACAAGTTCAGCGTGAGGGGCGAGGGCGAGGGCGATGCCACCAACGGCAAGCTGA
CCCTGAAGTTCATCTGCACCACCGGCAAGCTGCCCGTGCCCTGGCCCACCCTCGTGACCACCCTGAGCCA
CGGCGTGCAGTGCTTCGCCCGCTACCCCGACCACATGAAGCAGCACGACTTCTTCAAGTCCGCCATGCCC
GAAGGCTACGTCCAGGAGCGCACCATCTTCTTCAAGGACGACGGCACCTACAAGACCCGCGCCGAGGTGA
AGTTCGAGGGCGACACCCTAGTGAACCGCATCGAGCTGAAGGGCGTCGACTTCAAGGAGGACGGCAACAT
CCTGGGGCACAAGCTGGAGTACAACTTCAACAGCCACAACATCTATATCATGGCCGTCAAGCAGAAGAAC
GGCATCAAGGTGAACTTCAAGATCCGCCACAACGTGGAGGACGGCAGCGTGCAGCTCGCCGACCACTACC
AGCAGAACACCCCCATCGGCGACGGCCCCGTGCTGCTGCCCGACAGCCACTACCTGAGCACCCAGTCCGT
GCTGAGCAAAGACCCCAACGAGAAGCGCGATCACATGGTCCTGCTGGAGTTCCGCACCGCCGCCGGGATC
ACTCTCGGCATGGACGAGCTGTACAAGTAATACCACCCAGCTTTCTTGTACAAAGTGGTACGCGTGAATT
CACTCCTCAGGTGCAGGCTGCCTATCAGAAGGTGGTGGCTGGTGTGGCCAATGCCCTGGCTCACAAATAC
CACTGAGATCTTTTTCCCTCTGCCAAAAATTATGGGGACATCATGAAGCCCCTTGAGCATCTGACTTCTG
GCTAATAAAGGAAATTTATTTTCATTGCAATAGTGTGTTGGAATTTTTTGTGTCTCTCACTCGGAAGGAC
ATATGGGAGGGCAAATCATTTAAAACATCAGAATGAGTATTTGGTTTAGAGTTTGGCAACATATGCCCAT
ATGCTGGCTGCCATGAACAAAGGTTGGCTATAAAGAGGTCATCAGTATATGAAACAGCCCCCTGCTGTCC
ATTCCTTATTCCATAGAAAAGCCTTGACTTGAGGTTAGATTTTTTTTATATTTTGTTTTGTGTTATTTTT
TTCTTTAACATCCCTAAAATTTTCCTTACATGTTTTACTAGCCAGATTTTTCCTCCTCTCCTGACTACTC
CCAGTCATAGCTGTCCCTCTTCTCTTATGGAGATCCCTCGACCTGCAGCCCAAGCTTGGCGTAATCATGG
TCATAGCTGTTTCCTGTGTGAAATTGTTATCCGCTCACAATTCCACACAACATACGAGCCGGAAGCATAA
AGTGTAAAGCCTGGGGTGCCTAATGAGTGAGCTAACTCACATTAATTGCGTTGCGCTCACTGCCCGCTTT
CCAGTCGGGAAACCTGTCGTGCCAGCGGATCGACAGTACTAAGCTTGGTCTAATACCCAATCTCTCGTCT
TATCCAGATGTTTTATACGCCTCTGGCCCGTGTCTCAAAATCTCTGATGTTACATTGCACAAGATAAAAT
AATATCATCATGAACAATAAAACTGTCTGCTTACATAAACAGTAATACAAGGGGTGTTATGAGCCATATT
CAACGGGAAACGTCGAGGCCGCGATTAAATTCCAACATGGATGCTGATTTATATGGGTATAAATGGGCTC
GCGATAATGTCGGGCAATCAGGTGCGACAATCTATCGCTTGTATGGGAAGCCCGATGCGCCAGAGTTGTT
TCTGAAACATGGCAAAGGTAGCGTTGCCAATGATGTTACAGATGAGATGGTCAGACTAAACTGGCTGACG
GAATTTATGCCTCTTCCGACCATCAAGCATTTTATCCGTACTCCTGATGATGCATGGTTACTCACCACTG
CGATCCCCGGAAAAACAGCATTCCAGGTATTAGAAGAATATCCTGATTCAGGTGAAAATATTGTTGATGC
GCTGGCAGTGTTCCTGCGCCGGTTGCATTCGATTCCTGTTTGTAATTGTCCTTTTAACAGCGATCGCGTA
TTTCGTCTCGCTCAGGCGCAATCACGAATGAATAACGGTTTGGTTGATGCGAGTGATTTTGATGACGAGC
GTAATGGCTGGCCTGTTGAACAAGTCTGGAAAGAAATGCATAAACTTTTGCCATTCTCACCGGATTCAGT
CGTCACTCATGGTGATTTCTCACTTGATAACCTTATTTTTGACGAGGGGAAATTAATAGGTTGTATTGAT
GTTGGACGAGTCGGAATCGCAGACCGATACCAGGATCTTGCCATCCTATGGAACTGCCTCGGTGAGTTTT
CTCCTTCATTACAGAAACGGCTTTTTCAAAAATATGGTATTGATAATCCTGATATGAATAAATTGCAGTT
TCATTTGATGCTCGATGAGTTTTTCTAATCAGAATTGGTTAATTGGTTGTAACACTGGCAGAGCATTACG
CTGACTTGACGGGACGGCGCAAGCTCATGACCAAAATCCCTTAACGTGAGTTACGCGTCGTTCCACTGAG
CGTCAGAGGTATCACTAGTATTACAGAGGTAAGTTATAACAGTCGCCTAACCC
