>Addgene plasmid #103752 | LSB-hsa-miR-92a-3p | depositor partial sequence | sequence record 196553 | hsa-miR-92a-3p target
ACAGGCCGGGACAAGTGCAATA
